Addgene plasmid #147805: pT7-EGFP-C1-HsDCP1a-S12AQ18AH19A_V
Purpose: Mammalian Expression of HsDCP1a-S12AQ18AH19A
Depositing lab: Elisa Izaurralde. Depositing organization: Max Planck Institute for Developmental Biology. Publication: The activation of the decapping enzyme DCP2 by DCP1 occurs on the EDC4 scaffold and involves a conserved loop in DCP1. Chang CT, Bercovich N, Loh B, Jonas S, Izaurralde E. Nucleic Acids Res. 2014 Apr;42(8):5217-33. doi: 10.1093/nar/gku129. Epub 2014 Feb 8. PubMed 24510189.
Backbone
  Vector backbone: Unknown
  Vector type: Mammalian Expression
Growth in bacteria
  Bacterial resistance: Kanamycin, 50 μg/mL
  Growth temperature: 37°C
  Growth strain: DH5alpha
  Copy number: High Copy
Gene/Insert
  Gene/Insert name: HsDCP1a-S12AQ18AH19A
  Species: H. sapiens (human)
  Mutation: two silent mutations T237C and T1716G compared to the sequence given by NCBI AY146651.1.
  Entrez Gene: DCP1A (a.k.a. HSA275986, Nbla00360, SMAD4IP1, SMIF)
  Cloning method: Unknown
Terms and licenses: Academic/Nonprofit Terms; Industry Terms: Not Available to Industry
Depositor comments: Plasmids from this collection were made available to the research community and donated after the lab closed. Please note that the sequence provided by the depositing laboratory may be theoretical/predicted or based on Sanger sequencing results. There may be discrepancies between sequencing results obtained by Addgene and the depositor sequence. If an Addgene verified sequence is not available, please contact before placing your order to request that our lab fully sequence the plasmid.
How to cite: pT7-EGFP-C1-HsDCP1a-S12AQ18AH19A_V was a gift from Elisa Izaurralde (Addgene plasmid # 147805 ; http://n2t.net/addgene:147805 ; RRID:Addgene_147805)
