[The description below was written by a language model from this plasmid's Addgene catalogue record and pLannotate feature annotations shown in this document.]
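Description:
pT7-EGFP-C1-HsDCP1a-S12AQ18AH19A_V is a 6.5 kb mammalian expression plasmid that produces human DCP1a, a decapping activator involved in mRNA turnover, as a fusion with an N-terminal EGFP tag. The catalogue lists the backbone as unknown, but the name and annotated layout correspond to an EGFP-C1-style vector. The CMV immediate early enhancer and promoter drive an EGFP coding sequence followed closely by the DCP1A open reading frame, then remnants of the multiple cloning site and an SV40 polyadenylation signal. A T7 promoter sits between the CMV promoter and EGFP, which would also allow transcription of the fusion by T7 RNA polymerase. As the name indicates, the insert carries the substitutions S12A, Q18A and H19A. The record additionally notes two silent nucleotide changes relative to the NCBI reference sequence.

Propagation in E. coli relies on a high-copy ColE1/pUC-type origin and kanamycin selection. The single Tn5 NeoR/KanR gene is preceded by both a bacterial (bla) promoter and the SV40 enhancer/early promoter and is terminated by the HSV TK polyadenylation signal, so it confers kanamycin resistance in bacteria and G418 resistance in mammalian cells. An f1 origin is also present. Short annotated fragments (HIV-1 LTR, SV40 large T antigen, ble, bGH poly(A)) are probably incidental sequence matches in the backbone rather than functional parts.

The stated purpose is mammalian expression of this triple mutant. The associated publication concerns activation of the decapping enzyme DCP2 by DCP1 on the EDC4 scaffold through a conserved loop in DCP1, suggesting use of the fluorescently tagged mutant for comparison with wild-type DCP1a, although the record does not describe the effect of the mutations.
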