Features (pLannotate 1.2.2; 17 found; start..end, strand, type, name):
     61..364     +  enhancer       CMV enhancer: human cytomegalovirus immediate early enhancer
    365..568     +  promoter       CMV promoter: human cytomegalovirus (CMV) immediate early promoter
    564..597     +  LTR            5' LTR (truncated) (fragment): truncated 5' long terminal repeat (LTR) from HIV-1
    613..631     +  promoter       T7 promoter: promoter for bacteriophage T7 RNA polymerase
    665..1381    +  CDS            EGFP: EGFP is a basic (constitutively fluorescent) green fluorescent protein published in 1996, derived from Aequorea victoria. It is reported to be a rapidly-maturing weak dimer with moderate acid sensitivity.
   1397..3142    +  CDS            DCP1A: DCP1A_HUMAN - Also known as SMIF. Experimental evidence at protein level: Swiss-Prot protein existence level 1. Necessary for the degradation of mRNAs, both in normal mRNA turnover and in nonsense-mediated mRNA decay. Removes the 7-methyl guanine cap structure from mRNA molecules, yielding a 5'-phosphorylated mRNA fragment and 7m-GDP. Contributes to the transactivation of target genes after stimulation by TGFB1. From Homo sapiens (Human).
   3146..3182    +  misc_feature   MCS (fragment): multiple cloning site
   3199..3283    +  CDS            large T antigen (fragment): large T antigen from SV40 (simian virus 40)
   3306..3427    +  polyA_signal   SV40 poly(A) signal: SV40 polyadenylation signal
   3461..3889    -  rep_origin     f1 ori (sequence partly withheld): f1 bacteriophage origin of replication; arrow indicates direction of (+) strand synthesis
   3916..4020    +  promoter       AmpR promoter: bla
   4022..4379    +  promoter       SV40 promoter: SV40 enhancer and early promoter
   4414..5208    +  CDS            NeoR/KanR: aminoglycoside phosphotransferase from Tn5; aph(3')-II (or nptII); confers resistance to neomycin, kanamycin, and G418 (Geneticin®)
   5229..5381    +  CDS            ble (fragment): BLE_KLEPN - Experimental evidence at protein level: Swiss-Prot protein existence level 1. Binding protein with a strong affinity to the bleomycin family of antibiotics. Binds to CL990; an antimitotic-antibiotic compound. From Klebsiella pneumoniae.
   5440..5487    +  polyA_signal   HSV TK poly(A) signal: herpes simplex virus thymidine kinase polyadenylation signal (Cole and Stacy, 1985)
   5578..5594    -  polyA_signal   bGH poly(A) signal (fragment): bovine growth hormone polyadenylation signal
   5816..6404    +  rep_origin     ori: high-copy-number ColE1/pMB1/pBR322/pUC origin of replication
>Addgene plasmid #147805 | pT7-EGFP-C1-HsDCP1a-S12AQ18AH19A_V | addgene full sequence | sequence record 357476 | Addgene NGS Result
TAGTTATTAATAGTAATCAATTACGGGGTCATTAGTTCATAGCCCATATATGGAGTTCCGCGTTACATAA
CTTACGGTAAATGGCCCGCCTGGCTGACCGCCCAACGACCCCCGCCCATTGACGTCAATAATGACGTATG
TTCCCATAGTAACGCCAATAGGGACTTTCCATTGACGTCAATGGGTGGAGTATTTACGGTAAACTGCCCA
CTTGGCAGTACATCAAGTGTATCATATGCCAAGTACGCCCCCTATTGACGTCAATGACGGTAAATGGCCC
GCCTGGCATTATGCCCAGTACATGACCTTATGGGACTTTCCTACTTGGCAGTACATCTACGTATTAGTCA
TCGCTATTACCATGGTGATGCGGTTTTGGCAGTACATCAATGGGCGTGGATAGCGGTTTGACTCACGGGG
ATTTCCAAGTCTCCACCCCATTGACGTCAATGGGAGTTTGTTTTGGCACCAAAATCAACGGGACTTTCCA
AAATGTCGTAACAACTCCGCCCCATTGACGCAAATGGGCGGTAGGCGTGTACGGTGGGAGGTCTATATAA
GCAGAGCTCTCTGGCTAACTAGAGAACCCACTGCTTACTGGCTTATCGAAATTAATACGACTCACTATAG
GGAGACCCAAGCTCTAGCGCTACCGGTCGCCACCATGGTGAGCAAGGGCGAGGAGCTGTTCACCGGGGTG
GTGCCCATCCTGGTCGAGCTGGACGGCGACGTAAACGGCCACAAGTTCAGCGTGTCCGGCGAGGGCGAGG
GCGATGCCACCTACGGCAAGCTGACCCTGAAGTTCATCTGCACCACCGGCAAGCTGCCCGTGCCCTGGCC
CACCCTCGTGACCACCCTGACCTACGGCGTGCAGTGCTTCAGCCGCTACCCCGACCACATGAAGCAGCAC
GACTTCTTCAAGTCCGCCATGCCCGAAGGCTACGTCCAGGAGCGCACCATCTTCTTCAAGGACGACGGCA
ACTACAAGACCCGCGCCGAGGTGAAGTTCGAGGGCGACACCCTGGTGAACCGCATCGAGCTGAAGGGCAT
CGACTTCAAGGAGGACGGCAACATCCTGGGGCACAAGCTGGAGTACAACTACAACAGCCACAACGTCTAT
ATCATGGCCGACAAGCAGAAGAACGGCATCAAGGTGAACTTCAAGATCCGCCACAACATCGAGGACGGCA
GCGTGCAGCTCGCCGACCACTACCAGCAGAACACCCCCATCGGCGACGGCCCCGTGCTGCTGCCCGACAA
CCACTACCTGAGCACCCAGTCCGCCCTGAGCAAAGACCCCAACGAGAAGCGCGATCACATGGTCCTGCTG
GAGTTCGTGACCGCCGCCGGGATCACTCTCGGCATGGACGAGCTGTACAAGTCCGGACTCAGATCAATGG
AGGCGCTGAGTCGAGCTGGGCAGGAGATGGCCCTAGCGGCCCTGAAGGCAGCCGACCCCTATATCACCAG
CATCGCAGACCTCACGGGCCAGGTCGCTCTGTACACCTTCTGCCCCAAGGCCAACCAGTGGGAGAAGACT
GATATAGAAGGGACCTTATTCGTATATCGAAGGTCAGCTTCCCCTTACCATGGTTTTACCATTGTGAATC
GACTAAATATGCACAATCTAGTCGAACCAGTGAATAAAGATTTGGAATTTCAGCTCCATGAACCATTTCT
TCTGTATAGAAATGCAAGCTTGTCGATATATAGTATCTGGTTTTATGACAAGAATGACTGTCACCGCATA
GCAAAACTCATGGCTGATGTGGTAGAAGAGGAGACACGGCGATCCCAGCAAGCTGCTCGGGACAAACAGA
GTCCCAGCCAGGCCAATGGCTGCAGCGACCACAGGCCCATCGACATCCTGGAGATGCTGAGCAGAGCCAA
GGATGAGTATGAGAGGAATCAGATGGGTGACTCAAATATCTCCAGCCCTGGGTTACAGCCAAGCACTCAG
CTCTCCAATCTGGGAAGCACCGAGACTCTAGAAGAAATGCCCTCCGGGTCACAGGATAAGTCTGCTCCAT
CTGGACACAAGCATCTGACGGTAGAAGAGTTATTTGGAACCTCTTTGCCAAAGGAACAACCAGCAGTTGT
GGGTCTGGATTCAGAAGAAATGGAGAGGTTGCCAGGAGATGCCTCCCAGAAAGAGCCCAATTCATTCCTA
CCATTTCCCTTTGAGCAGTTAGGAGGAGCCCCTCAATCAGAAACCCTGGGTGTCCCTTCTGCTGCCCACC
ATTCAGTCCAGCCTGAAATCACCACCCCGGTGCTAATCACTCCAGCCTCCATCACACAGTCCAATGAAAA
GCATGCTCCAACCTACACAATCCCGTTGAGCCCTGTTCTCAGTCCCACTCTGCCAGCTGAAGCTCCTACT
GCACAGGTTCCCCCCAGCTTACCTCGAAACAGCACCATGATGCAGGCAGTGAAGACCACGCCTAGACAGA
GGTCTCCACTCCTGAACCAGCCAGTCCCTGAGCTAAGCCATGCCAGTCTGATTGCCAACCAGAGCCCCTT
CAGGGCCCCATTGAACGTGACGAACACAGCTGGCACATCCCTCCCAAGCGTTGATCTTCTCCAGAAACTC
AGGTTGACCCCACAGCATGACCAAATACAGACACAACCACTTGGGAAAGGTGCAATGGTAGCCAGCTTTT
CTCCGGCAGCTGGTCAGCTAGCCACACCTGAGAGCTTCATAGAGCCTCCCTCTAAGACAGCAGCAGCAAG
AGTGGCGGCCTCAGCCTCCCTGAGCAACATGGTGCTTGCTCCCCTTCAGTCTATGCAGCAGAACCAGGAT
CCTGAAGTATTTGTGCAGCCTAAGGTGTTATCCAGTGCCATCCCGGTTGCAGGCGCCCCACTGGTTACTG
CAACGACCACTGCAGTGTCTTCAGTCCTGCTGGCCCCAAGTGTTTTCCAGCAGACAGTTACAAGATCTTC
GGACCTTGAGAGGAAAGCCAGCTCCCCTTCTCCTCTAACTATTGGAACGCCAGAAAGTCAGAGAAAGCCT
TCCATTATTCTCAGCAAGTCTCAGCTCCAGGATACATTAATACATCTAATAAAGAATGATTCCAGCTTCC
TCAGTACACTTCATGAAGTCTACTTGCAGGTGCTGACCAAGAACAAAGACAACCACAACCTATGAGAATT
CTGCAGTCGACGGTACCGCGGGCCCGGGATCCACCGGATCTAGATAACTGATCATAATCAGCCATACCAC
ATTTGTAGAGGTTTTACTTGCTTTAAAAAACCTCCCACACCTCCCCCTGAACCTGAAACATAAAATGAAT
GCAATTGTTGTTGTTAACTTGTTTATTGCAGCTTATAATGGTTACAAATAAAGCAATAGCATCACAAATT
TCACAAATAAAGCATTTTTTTCACTGCATTCTAGTTGTGGTTTGTCCAAACTCATCAATGTATCTTAACG
CGTAAATTGTAAGCGTTAATATTTTGTTAAAATTCGCGTTAAATTTTTGTTAAATCAGCTCATTTTTTAA
CCAATAGGCCGAAATCGGCAAAATCCCTTATAAATCAAAAGAATAGACCGAGATAGGGT
[37 nt withheld, positions 3560-3596]
AAAGAACGTGGACTCCAACGTCAAAGG
[49 nt withheld, positions 3624-3672]
T
[91 nt withheld, positions 3674-3764]
G
[124 nt withheld, positions 3766-3889]
CAGGTGGCACTTTTCGGGGAAATGTGCGCGGAACCCCTATTTGTTTATTTTTCTAAATACATTCAAATAT
GTATCCGCTCATGAGACAATAACCCTGATAAATGCTTCAATAATATTGAAAAAGGAAGAGTCCTGAGGCG
GAAAGAACCAGCTGTGGAATGTGTGTCAGTTAGGGTGTGGAAAGTCCCCAGGCTCCCCAGCAGGCAGAAG
TATGCAAAGCATGCATCTCAATTAGTCAGCAACCAGGTGTGGAAAGTCCCCAGGCTCCCCAGCAGGCAGA
AGTATGCAAAGCATGCATCTCAATTAGTCAGCAACCATAGTCCCGCCCCTAACTCCGCCCATCCCGCCCC
TAACTCCGCCCAGTTCCGCCCATTCTCCGCCCCATGGCTGACTAATTTTTTTTATTTATGCAGAGGCCGA
GGCCGCCTCGGCCTCTGAGCTATTCCAGAAGTAGTGAGGAGGCTTTTTTGGAGGCCTAGGCTTTTGCAAA
GATCGATCAAGAGACAGGATGAGGATCGTTTCGCATGATTGAACAAGATGGATTGCACGCAGGTTCTCCG
GCCGCTTGGGTGGAGAGGCTATTCGGCTATGACTGGGCACAACAGACAATCGGCTGCTCTGATGCCGCCG
TGTTCCGGCTGTCAGCGCAGGGGCGCCCGGTTCTTTTTGTCAAGACCGACCTGTCCGGTGCCCTGAATGA
ACTGCAAGACGAGGCAGCGCGGCTATCGTGGCTGGCCACGACGGGCGTTCCTTGCGCAGCTGTGCTCGAC
GTTGTCACTGAAGCGGGAAGGGACTGGCTGCTATTGGGCGAAGTGCCGGGGCAGGATCTCCTGTCATCTC
ACCTTGCTCCTGCCGAGAAAGTATCCATCATGGCTGATGCAATGCGGCGGCTGCATACGCTTGATCCGGC
TACCTGCCCATTCGACCACCAAGCGAAACATCGCATCGAGCGAGCACGTACTCGGATGGAAGCCGGTCTT
GTCGATCAGGATGATCTGGACGAAGAGCATCAGGGGCTCGCGCCAGCCGAACTGTTCGCCAGGCTCAAGG
CGAGCATGCCCGACGGCGAGGATCTCGTCGTGACCCATGGCGATGCCTGCTTGCCGAATATCATGGTGGA
AAATGGCCGCTTTTCTGGATTCATCGACTGTGGCCGGCTGGGTGTGGCGGACCGCTATCAGGACATAGCG
TTGGCTACCCGTGATATTGCTGAAGAGCTTGGCGGCGAATGGGCTGACCGCTTCCTCGTGCTTTACGGTA
TCGCCGCTCCCGATTCGCAGCGCATCGCCTTCTATCGCCTTCTTGACGAGTTCTTCTGAGCGGGACTCTG
GGGTTCGAAATGACCGACCAAGCGACGCCCAACCTGCCATCACGAGATTTCGATTCCACCGCCGCCTTCT
ATGAAAGGTTGGGCTTCGGAATCGTTTTCCGGGACGCCGGCTGGATGATCCTCCAGCGCGGGGATCTCAT
GCTGGAGTTCTTCGCCCACCCTAGGGGGAGGCTAACTGAAACACGGAAGGAGACAATACCGGAAGGAACC
CGCGCTATGACGGCAATAAAAAGACAGAATAAAACGCACGGTGTTGGGTCGTTTGTTCATAAACGCGGGG
TTCGGTCCCAGGGCTGGCACTCTGTCGATACCCCACCGAGACCCCATTGGGGCCAATACGCCCGCGTTTC
TTCCTTTTCCCCACCCCACCCCCCAAGTTCGGGTGAAGGCCCAGGGCTCGCAGCCAACGTCGGGGCGGCA
GGCCCTGCCATAGCCTCAGGTTACTCATATATACTTTAGATTGATTTAAAACTTCATTTTTAATTTAAAA
GGATCTAGGTGAAGATCCTTTTTGATAATCTCATGACCAAAATCCCTTAACGTGAGTTTTCGTTCCACTG
AGCGTCAGACCCCGTAGAAAAGATCAAAGGATCTTCTTGAGATCCTTTTTTTCTGCGCGTAATCTGCTGC
TTGCAAACAAAAAAACCACCGCTACCAGCGGTGGTTTGTTTGCCGGATCAAGAGCTACCAACTCTTTTTC
CGAAGGTAACTGGCTTCAGCAGAGCGCAGATACCAAATACTGTTCTTCTAGTGTAGCCGTAGTTAGGCCA
CCACTTCAAGAACTCTGTAGCACCGCCTACATACCTCGCTCTGCTAATCCTGTTACCAGTGGCTGCTGCC
AGTGGCGATAAGTCGTGTCTTACCGGGTTGGACTCAAGACGATAGTTACCGGATAAGGCGCAGCGGTCGG
GCTGAACGGGGGGTTCGTGCACACAGCCCAGCTTGGAGCGAACGACCTACACCGAACTGAGATACCTACA
GCGTGAGCTATGAGAAAGCGCCACGCTTCCCGAAGGGAGAAAGGCGGACAGGTATCCGGTAAGCGGCAGG
GTCGGAACAGGAGAGCGCACGAGGGAGCTTCCAGGGGGAAACGCCTGGTATCTTTATAGTCCTGTCGGGT
TTCGCCACCTCTGACTTGAGCGTCGATTTTTGTGATGCTCGTCAGGGGGGCGGAGCCTATGGAAAAACGC
CAGCAACGCGGCCTTTTTACGGTTCCTGGCCTTTTGCTGGCCTTTTGCTCACATGTTCTTTCCTGCGTTA
TCCCCTGATTCTGTGGATAACCGTATTACCGCCATGCAT
